Addgene plasmid #35211: im:7163548_L (OZ571)
Depositing lab: Keith Joung. Depositing organization: Massachusetts General Hospital. Publication: Rapid "open-source" engineering of customized zinc-finger nucleases for highly efficient gene modification. Maeder ML, Thibodeau-Beganny S, Osiak A, Wright DA, Anthony RM, Eichtinger M, Jiang T, Foley JE, Winfrey RJ, Townsend JA, Unger-Wallace E, Sander JD, Muller-Lerch F, Fu F, Pearlberg J, Goebel C, Dassie JP, Pruett-Miller SM, Porteus MH, Sgroi DC, Iafrate AJ, Dobbs D, McCray PB, Cathomen T, Voytas DF, Joung JK. Mol Cell. 2008 Jul 25. 31(2):294-301. 10.1016/j.molcel.2008.06.016 PubMed 18657511.
Backbone
  Vector backbone: MG414
  Backbone size w/o insert (bp): 5493
  Vector type: Zebrafish Targeting
Growth in bacteria
  Bacterial resistance: Kanamycin, 50 μg/mL
  Growth temperature: 37°C
  Growth strain: XL1 Blue
  Growth instructions: Requires a bacterial strain such as XL1 Blue, that expresses the lacIq allele of lac repressor
  Copy number: Low Copy
Gene/Insert
  Gene/Insert name: Zinc finger array targeting im:7163548 (alt name: im:7163548)
  Species: D. rerio (zebrafish)
  Insert size (bp): 270
  Entrez Gene: im:7163548
  Cloning method: Restriction Enzyme; 5′ cloning site XbaI (not destroyed); 3′ cloning site BamHI (not destroyed)
  Sequencing primers: 5′ OK.61 GGGTAGTACGATGACGGAACCTGTC
Terms and licenses: Academic/Nonprofit Terms; Industry Terms: Not Available to Industry
Depositor comments: This plasmid encodes a zinc finger array targeting half of a target sequence in the zebrafish gene im:7163548. Please note that this plasmid does NOT contain the im:7163548 sequence. Users must order the complementary plasmid im:7163548_R (OZ572) [Addgene plasmid 35212] in order to create a zinc finger nuclease (ZFN) pair to introduce targeted mutations into this specific zebrafish gene. Users will also need to clone the zinc finger (ZF) insert of this plasmid into a zinc finger nuclease (ZFN) vector to express a FOKI fusion product. Examples of possible ZFN expression vectors that can be used are: pST1374 (Addgene plasmid 13426), pMLM290/292 (Addgene plasmids 21872 & 21873), pMLM800/802 (Addgene plasmids 27202 & 27203). The difference between pMLM800/802 and pMLM290/292 is the length of the “spacer” sequence in the full ZFN target site. If the spacer is 7 bp, scientists should use pMLM800/802. If the spacer is 5 or 6 bps, scientists should use pMLM290/292. pMLM290/292 is identical to pST1374 except that it harbors two mutations in the FokI nuclease domain (Q486E, I499L; aka the “-“ mutation see Miller et al., Nat. Biotech 2007, PMID 17603475) which confers heterodimeric behavior on these domains This zinc finger array was tested for binding activity to the sequence 5'-GATGAAGAC-3' in a bacterial two hybrid assay, and resulted in 10 fold activation. However, this array has not yet been tested for activity as a zinc finger nuclease (i.e. for its ability to induce mutations at the intended locus). Scientists using this zinc finger array in a publication should notify and acknowledge NIH grant number R01 GM088040 in the publication. Other Articles: "Oligomerized pool engineering (OPEN): an 'open-source' protocol for making customized zinc-finger arrays." Maeder ML et al. (Nat Protoc. 2009 Sept 17. 4(10):1471-1501. Pubmed ID: 19798082) "Targeted mutagenesis in zebrafish using customized zinc-finger nucleases." Foley JE et al. (Nat Protoc. 2009 Dec 3. 4(12):1855-1867. Pubmed ID: 20010934)
How to cite: im:7163548_L (OZ571) was a gift from Keith Joung (Addgene plasmid # 35211 ; http://n2t.net/addgene:35211 ; RRID:Addgene_35211)
