[The description below was written by a language model from this plasmid's Addgene catalogue record.]
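Description:
im:7163548_L (OZ571) is a low-copy, kanamycin-selected bacterial plasmid built on the 5.5 kb MG414 backbone and catalogued as a zebrafish-targeting reagent. It carries a roughly 270 bp insert encoding an engineered zinc finger array, cloned between XbaI and BamHI sites that both remain intact so the array can be excised again. The array was produced by the OPEN (oligomerized pool engineering) selection approach and recognises a 9 bp half-site, the "left" half of a full nuclease target within the zebrafish gene im:7163548. The plasmid contains only the DNA-binding array, not any sequence from the zebrafish gene itself. The record notes that propagation needs a host carrying the lacIq repressor allele, which suggests the backbone uses lac-regulated expression, but the promoter, origin of replication and other backbone features are not stated and no feature table is provided.

This construct is a source plasmid rather than a ready-to-use nuclease. To generate targeted mutations, the zinc finger coding segment must be subcloned into a separate expression vector that fuses it to the FokI cleavage domain, and it must be paired with the complementary right-half array, im:7163548_R (OZ572), so that the two FokI domains dimerise across the spacer and cut the locus. The depositor indicates that the choice of recipient vector depends on spacer length (5 to 6 bp versus 7 bp) and that some of the suggested vectors carry FokI mutations enforcing heterodimer formation. The array gave about 10-fold activation on its target half-site in a bacterial two-hybrid binding assay, but it had not been tested as a nuclease for inducing mutations at the intended zebrafish locus.
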