>Addgene plasmid #35211 | im:7163548_L (OZ571) | depositor partial sequence | sequence record 42867 | im:7163548_L (OZ571) sequence 270 bps
TCTAGACCCGGGGAGCGCCCCTTCCAGTGTCGCATTTGCATGCGGAACTTTTCGGACGAGGCGAACCTTA
GGCGCCATACCCGTACTCATACCGGTGAAAAACCGTTTCAGTGTCGGATCTGTATGCGAAATTTCTCCCA
GCAGACGAACTTGACCAGGCATCTACGTACGCACACCGGCGAGAAGCCATTCCAATGCCGAATATGCATG
CGCAACTTCAGTGTGGGCAGCAACCTGACGCGGCACCTAAAAACCCACCTGAGGGGATCC
