>Addgene plasmid #35211 | im:7163548_L (OZ571) | addgene partial sequence | sequence record 44567 | OK-61
AAAATCCAAGCTTTGGCGGCCGCTGACTACAAAGACGATGATGACAAATCTAGACCCGGGGAGCGCCCCT
TCCAGTGTCGCATTTGCATGCGGAACTTTTCGGACGAGGCGAACCTTAGGCGCCATACCCGTACTCATAC
CGGTGAAAAACCGTTTCAGTGTCGGATCTGTATGCGAAATTTCTCCCAGCAGACGAACTTGACCAGGCAT
CTACGTACGCACACCGGCGAGAAGCCATTCCAATGCCGAATATGCATGCGCAACTTCAGTGTGGGCAGCA
ACCTGACGCGGCACCTAAAAACCCACCTGAGGGGATCCTCTGCACAGTAGTAACTAGAGACTAGAAAAAG
GCCGACAAGTCCCGCTCCGCTGAAGATCCTGGCGTAATAGCGAAGAGGCCCGCACCGATCGCCCTTCCCA
ACAGTTGCGCAGCCTGAATGGCGAATGGG
[124 nt withheld, positions 450-573]
C
[91 nt withheld, positions 575-665]
A
[49 nt withheld, positions 667-715]
CCTTTGACGTTGGAGTCCACGTTCTTT
[37 nt withheld, positions 743-779]
ACCCTATCTCGGTCTATTCTTTTGATTTATAAGGGATTT
